>Addgene plasmid #117421 | pPD_Pinx-1(1k + 50 bp)::Venus | depositor full sequence | sequence record 221637 | pPD_Pinx-1(1k + 50 bp)::Venus sequence 5299 bps
AAGCTTGCATGCCTGCAGGTCGACCTAAATAGATTCAAAAATTATTTTCTGTGCTTTTCACAAATACACT
TTATTTTAGGTAATCATATTTTAATTAAACACGCGGGAAATTTTTTAGGGTAAACTTTGAAGTTTTTTTT
GTCGCGGATATCAGATTCATAACTGTCTATGTACCATAAATTACGACTTTTGAATATTTGCTGTTCAAAG
TCAATGTATAAATTAAATTTAAGTTTCTTTCGTCATACATCTCAAAAATAGCTAAAATGCGTTTAACAAA
TGTTATACCTAATTTTCAATCATAACTTGGAGAGTGTGAATGAATTCAAACGTTTCCTTGAGGTGATATC
CTTTTGGTACTTGTATATTATCGAGGCACAGTTTGAAAATAAATTAAATTTTAATTCATTTGATGATTTT
GTTTTCTCTTGAGGCTTAAAAATGATAAACGGTACAAAACTACAAAAAAACTCCATAAGTCTTTATTTTC
TTAATTTTTGAAATTTTATTTCAAAATGCACAAGATCCATTTATCATATTTATAGTTCTTCATCTTCTTT
TTTTTAATATCCTCTTTTTGTGTTTTATTCGGTCCATACGTGCTCTTCAACTTTTTTTTCATTTTTGACT
TTAAATAAGAAAAGATGGCAATAAAAAATTTGGCCGAAGAGGGCGATGGACGGATGAAAATCTACTAAAA
GGATTATAACTCAATTTGATATGCTCTTCGGGAGGTATCCTCCTGACGAGATGGAAAAGAAGAAGAAGAA
GAAGAAGAAGCTTGTCATCGTTTCATCGGCAAAGAGACGGGTGGACATTAGACCACGCCCCACAGGGAAA
CCTTTCGAGTTTCATCCACCTCTGTCTGTTTAACATATTTGTTTTTTTCTAGCTCTATTTTTCTTCCGCT
TCTACTGCGTACTTTTGCATAATTCTATTTCTAAGTCTGATCATTATAAGTATCATCCTGAACATCGCAC
ACTAAACATCCTCGGCCGGCACGGATGAAGTAGTTTTCATTGCAGTTCTTGTCCGCCGGAATGCTTCTAT
ATTATCTGGCGGCCATATTCAAGGGCTTACATCCGCGAGTGGATCCCCGGGCTATGGTGAGCAAGGGCGA
GGAGCTGTTCACCGGGGTGGTGCCCATCCTGGTCGAGCTGGACGGCGACGTAAACGGCCACAAGTTCAGC
GTGTCCGGCGAGGGCGAGGGCGATGCCACCTACGGCAAGCTGACCCTGAAGCTGATCTGCACCACCGGCA
AGCTGCCCGTGCCCTGGCCCACCCTCGTGACCACCCTGGGCTACGGCCTGCAGTGCTTCGCCCGCTACCC
CGACCACATGAAGCAGCACGACTTCTTCAAGTCCGCCATGCCCGAAGGCTACGTCCAGGAGCGCACCATC
TTCTTCAAGGACGACGGCAACTACAAGACCCGCGCCGAGGTGAAGTTCGAGGGCGACACCCTGGTGAACC
GCATCGAGCTGAAGGGCATCGACTTCAAGGAGGACGGCAACATCCTGGGGCACAAGCTGGAGTACAACTA
CAACAGCCACAACGTCTATATCACCGCCGACAAGCAGAAGAACGGCATCAAGGCCAACTTCAAGATCCGC
CACAACATCGAGGACGGCGGCGTGCAGCTCGCCGACCACTACCAGCAGAACACCCCCATCGGCGACGGCC
CCGTGCTGCTGCCCGACAACCACTACCTGAGCTACCAGTCCGCCCTGAGCAAAGACCCCAACGAGAAGCG
CGATCACATGGTCCTGCTGGAGTTCGTGACCGCCGCCGGGATCACTCTCGGCATGGACGAGCTGTACAAG
TAAGAATTCCAACTGAGCGCCGGTCGCTACCATTACCAACTTGTCTGGTGTCAAAAATAATAGGGGCCGC
TGTCATCAGAGTAAGTTTAAACTGAGTTCTACTAACTAACGAGTAATATTTAAATTTTCAGCATCTCGCG
CCCGTGCCTCTGACTTCTAAGTCCAATTACTCTTCAACATCCCTACATGCTCTTTCTCCCTGTGCTCCCA
CCCCCTATTTTTGTTATTATCAAAAAACTTCTCTTAATTTCTTTGTTTTTTAGCTTCTTTTAAGTCACCT
CTAACAATGAAATTGTGTAGATTCAAAAATAGAATTAATTCGTAATAAAAAGTCGAAAAAAATTGTGCTC
CCTCCCCCCATTAATAATAATTCTATCCCAAAATCTACACAATGTTCTGTGTACACTTCTTATGTTTTTT
ACTTCTGATAAATTTTTTTGAAACATCATAGAAAAAACCGCACACAAAATACCTTATCATATGTTACGTT
TCAGTTTATGACCGCAATTTTTATTTCTTCGCACGTCTGGGCCTCTCATGACGTCAAATCATGCTCATCG
TGAAAAAGTTTTGGAGTATTTTTGGAATTTTTCAATCAAGTGAAAGTTTATGAAATTAATTTTCCTGCTT
TTGCTTTTTGGGGTTTCCCCTATTGTTTGTCAAGATTTCGAGGACGGCGTTTTTCTTGCTAAAATCACAA
GTATTGATGAGCACGATGCAAGAAAGATCGGAAGAAGGTTTGGGTTTGAGGCTCAGTGGAAGGTGAGTAG
AAGTTGATAATTTGAAAGTGGAGTAGTGTCTATGGGGTTTTTGCCTTAAATGACAGAATACATTCCCAAT
ATACCAAACATAACTGTTTCCTACTAGTCGGCCGTACGGGCCCTTTCGTCTCGCGCGTTTCGGTGATGAC
GGTGAAAACCTCTGACACATGCAGCTCCCGGAGACGGTCACAGCTTGTCTGTAAGCGGATGCCGGGAGCA
GACAAGCCCGTCAGGGCGCGTCAGCGGGTGTTGGCGGGTGTCGGGGCTGGCTTAACTATGCGGCATCAGA
GCAGATTGTACTGAGAGTGCACCATATGCGGTGTGAAATACCGCACAGATGCGTAAGGAGAAAATACCGC
ATCAGGCGGCCTTAAGGGCCTCGTGATACGCCTATTTTTATAGGTTAATGTCATGATAATAATGGTTTCT
TAGACGTCAGGTGGCACTTTTCGGGGAAATGTGCGCGGAACCCCTATTTGTTTATTTTTCTAAATACATT
CAAATATGTATCCGCTCATGAGACAATAACCCTGATAAATGCTTCAATAATATTGAAAAAGGAAGAGTAT
GAGTATTCAACATTTCCGTGTCGCCCTTATTCCCTTTTTTGCGGCATTTTGCCTTCCTGTTTTTGCTCAC
CCAGAAACGCTGGTGAAAGTAAAAGATGCTGAAGATCAGTTGGGTGCACGAGTGGGTTACATCGAACTGG
ATCTCAACAGCGGTAAGATCCTTGAGAGTTTTCGCCCCGAAGAACGTTTTCCAATGATGAGCACTTTTAA
AGTTCTGCTATGTGGCGCGGTATTATCCCGTATTGACGCCGGGCAAGAGCAACTCGGTCGCCGCATACAC
TATTCTCAGAATGACTTGGTTGAGTACTCACCAGTCACAGAAAAGCATCTTACGGATGGCATGACAGTAA
GAGAATTATGCAGTGCTGCCATAACCATGAGTGATAACACTGCGGCCAACTTACTTCTGACAACGATCGG
AGGACCGAAGGAGCTAACCGCTTTTTTGCACAACATGGGGGATCATGTAACTCGCCTTGATCGTTGGGAA
CCGGAGCTGAATGAAGCCATACCAAACGACGAGCGTGACACCACGATGCCTGTAGCAATGGCAACAACGT
TGCGCAAACTATTAACTGGCGAACTACTTACTCTAGCTTCCCGGCAACAATTAATAGACTGGATGGAGGC
GGATAAAGTTGCAGGACCACTTCTGCGCTCGGCCCTTCCGGCTGGCTGGTTTATTGCTGATAAATCTGGA
GCCGGTGAGCGTGGGTCTCGCGGTATCATTGCAGCACTGGGGCCAGATGGTAAGCCCTCCCGTATCGTAG
TTATCTACACGACGGGGAGTCAGGCAACTATGGATGAACGAAATAGACAGATCGCTGAGATAGGTGCCTC
ACTGATTAAGCATTGGTAACTGTCAGACCAAGTTTACTCATATATACTTTAGATTGATTTAAAACTTCAT
TTTTAATTTAAAAGGATCTAGGTGAAGATCCTTTTTGATAATCTCATGACCAAAATCCCTTAACGTGAGT
TTTCGTTCCACTGAGCGTCAGACCCCGTAGAAAAGATCAAAGGATCTTCTTGAGATCCTTTTTTTCTGCG
CGTAATCTGCTGCTTGCAAACAAAAAAACCACCGCTACCAGCGGTGGTTTGTTTGCCGGATCAAGAGCTA
CCAACTCTTTTTCCGAAGGTAACTGGCTTCAGCAGAGCGCAGATACCAAATACTGTCCTTCTAGTGTAGC
CGTAGTTAGGCCACCACTTCAAGAACTCTGTAGCACCGCCTACATACCTCGCTCTGCTAATCCTGTTACC
AGTGGCTGCTGCCAGTGGCGATAAGTCGTGTCTTACCGGGTTGGACTCAAGACGATAGTTACCGGATAAG
GCGCAGCGGTCGGGCTGAACGGGGGGTTCGTGCACACAGCCCAGCTTGGAGCGAACGACCTACACCGAAC
TGAGATACCTACAGCGTGAGCATTGAGAAAGCGCCACGCTTCCCGAAGGGAGAAAGGCGGACAGGTATCC
GGTAAGCGGCAGGGTCGGAACAGGAGAGCGCACGAGGGAGCTTCCAGGGGGAAACGCCTGGTATCTTTAT
AGTCCTGTCGGGTTTCGCCACCTCTGACTTGAGCGTCGATTTTTGTGATGCTCGTCAGGGGGGCGGAGCC
TATGGAAAAACGCCAGCAACGCGGCCTTTTTACGGTTCCTGGCCTTTTGCTGGCCTTTTGCTCACATGTT
CTTTCCTGCGTTATCCCCTGATTCTGTGGATAACCGTATTACCGCCTTTGAGTGAGCTGATACCGCTCGC
CGCAGCCGAACGACCGAGCGCAGCGAGTCAGTGAGCGAGGAAGCGGAAGAGCGCCCAATACGCAAACCGC
CTCTCCCCGCGCGTTGGCCGATTCATTAATGCAGCTGGCACGACAGGTTTCCCGACTGGAAAGCGGGCAG
TGAGCGCAACGCAATTAATGTGAGTTAGCTCACTCATTAGGCACCCCAGGCTTTACACTTTATGCTTCCG
GCTCGTATGTTGTGTGGAATTGTGAGCGGATAACAATTTCACACAGGAAACAGCTATGACCATGATTACG
CCAAGCTGTAAGTTTAAACATGATCTTACTAACTAACTATTCTCATTTAAATTTTCAGAGCTTAAAAATG
GCTGAAATCACTCACAACGATGGATACGCTAACAACTTGGAAATGAAAT
Features (pLannotate 1.2.2; 12 found; start..end, strand, type, name):
      1..24      -  misc_feature   MCS (fragment): pUC18/19 multiple cloning site
   1104..1823    +  CDS            Venus: yellow fluorescent protein (YFP) with fast and efficient maturation (Nagai et al., 2002) mammalian codon-optimized
   2430..2582    +  CDS            aex-5 (fragment): AEX5_CAEEL - Also known as kpc-3 From Caenorhabditis elegans.
   2710..2745    +  CDS            rop (fragment): Rop protein, which maintains plasmids at low copy number; rop
   2847..2946    +  misc_feature   bom (fragment): basis of mobility region from pBR322
   3044..3148    +  promoter       AmpR promoter: bla
   3149..4009    +  CDS            AmpR: β-lactamase; bla; confers resistance to ampicillin, carbenicillin, and related antibiotics
   4180..4768    +  rep_origin     ori: high-copy-number ColE1/pMB1/pBR322/pUC origin of replication
   4951..5043    +  CDS            lacI (fragment): lac repressor; lacI; The lac repressor binds to the lac operator to inhibit transcription in E. coli. This inhibition can be relieved by adding lactose or isopropyl-β-D-thiogalactopyranoside (IPTG).
   5056..5077    +  protein_bind   CAP binding site: CAP binding activates transcription in the presence of cAMP. E. coli catabolite activator protein
   5092..5122    +  promoter       lac promoter: promoter for the E. coli lac operon
   5130..5146    +  protein_bind   lac operator: The lac repressor binds to the lac operator to inhibit transcription in E. coli. This inhibition can be relieved by adding lactose or isopropyl-β-D-thiogalactopyranoside (IPTG). lac repressor encoded by lacI
