>Addgene plasmid #117421 | pPD_Pinx-1(1k + 50 bp)::Venus | addgene full sequence | sequence record 229563 | Addgene NGS Result
CGCCCAATACGCAAACCGCCTCTCCCCGCGCGTTGGCCGATTCATTAATGCAGCTGGCACGACAGGTTTC
CCGACTGGAAAGCGGGCAGTGAGCGCAACGCAATTAATGTGAGTTAGCTCACTCATTAGGCACCCCAGGC
TTTACACTTTATGCTTCCGGCTCGTATGTTGTGTGGAATTGTGAGCGGATAACAATTTCACACAGGAAAC
AGCTATGACCATGATTACGCCAAGCTGTAAGTTTAAACATGATCTTACTAACTAACTATTCTCATTTAAA
TTTTCAGAGCTTAAAAATGGCTGAAATCACTCACAACGATGGATACGCTAACAACTTGGAAATGAAATAA
GCTTGCATGCCTGCAGGTCGACCTAAATAGATTCAAAAATTATTTTCTGTGCTTTTCACAAATACACTTT
ATTTTAGGTAATCATATTTTAATTAAACACGCGGGAAATTTTTTAGGGTAAACTTTGAAGTTTTTTTTGT
CGCGGATATCAGATTCATAACTGTCTATGTACCATAAATTACGACTTTTGAATATTTGCTGTTCAAAGTC
AATGTATAAATTAAATTTAAGTTTCTTTCGTCATACATCTCAAAAATAGCTAAAATGCGTTTAACAAATG
TTATACCTAATTTTCAATCATAACTTGGAGAGTATGAATGAATTCAAACGTTTCCTTGAGGTGATATCCT
TTTGGTACTTGTATATTATCGAGGCACAGTTTGAAAATAAATTAAATTTTAATTCATTTGATGATTTTGT
TTTCTCTTGAGGCTTAAAAATGATAAACGGTACAAAACTACAAAAAAACTCCATAAGTCTTTATTTTCTT
AATTTTTGAAATTTTATTTCAAAATGCACAAGATCCATTTATCATATTTATAGTTCTTCATCTTCTTTTT
TTTAATATCCTCTTTTTGTGTTTTATTCGGTCCATACGTGCTCTTCAACTTTTTTTTCATTTTTGACTTT
AAATAAGAAAAGATGGCAATAAAAAATTTGGCCGAAGAGGGCGATGGACGGATGAAAATCTACTAAAAGG
ATTATAACTCAATTTGATATGCTCTTCGGGAGGTATCCTCCTGACGAGATGGAAAAGAAGAAGAAGAAGA
AGAAGAAGCTTGTCATCGTTTCATCGGCAAAGAGACGGGTGGACATTAGACCACGCCCCACAGGGAAACC
TTTCGAGTTTCATCCACCTCTGTCTGTTTAACATATTTGTTTTTTTCTAGCTCTATTTTTCTTCCGCTTC
TACTGCGTACTTTTGCATAATTCTATTTCTAAGTCTGATCATTATAAGTATCATCCTGAACATCGCACAC
TAAACATCCTCGGCCGGCACGGATGAAGTAGTTTTCATTGCAGTTCTTGTCCGCCGGAATGCTTCTATAT
TATCTGGCGGCCATATTCAAGGGCTTACATCCGCGAGTGGATCCCCGGGCTATGGTGAGCAAGGGCGAGG
AGCTGTTCACCGGGGTGGTGCCCATCCTGGTCGAGCTGGACGGCGACGTAAACGGCCACAAGTTCAGCGT
GTCCGGCGAGGGCGAGGGCGATGCCACCTACGGCAAGCTGACCCTGAAGCTGATCTGCACCACCGGCAAG
CTGCCCGTGCCCTGGCCCACCCTCGTGACCACCCTGGGCTACGGCCTGCAGTGCTTCGCCCGCTACCCCG
ACCACATGAAGCAGCACGACTTCTTCAAGTCCGCCATGCCCGAAGGCTACGTCCAGGAGCGCACCATCTT
CTTCAAGGACGACGGCAACTACAAGACCCGCGCCGAGGTGAAGTTCGAGGGCGACACCCTGGTGAACCGC
ATCGAGCTGAAGGGCATCGACTTCAAGGAGGACGGCAACATCCTGGGGCACAAGCTGGAGTACAACTACA
ACAGCCACAACGTCTATATCACCGCCGACAAGCAGAAGAACGGCATCAAGGCCAACTTCAAGATCCGCCA
CAACATCGAGGACGGCGGCGTGCAGCTCGCCGACCACTACCAGCAGAACACCCCCATCGGCGACGGCCCC
GTGCTGCTGCCCGACAACCACTACCTGAGCTACCAGTCCGCCCTGAGCAAAGACCCCAACGAGAAGCGCG
ATCACATGGTCCTGCTGGAGTTCGTGACCGCCGCCGGGATCACTCTCGGCATGGACGAGCTGTACAAGTA
AGAATTCCAACTGAGCGCCGGTCGCTACCATTACCAACTTGTCTGGTGTCAAAAATAATAGGGGCCGCTG
TCATCAGAGTAAGTTTAAACTGAGTTCTACTAACTAACGAGTAATATTTAAATTTTCAGCATCTCGCGCC
CGTGCCTCTGACTTCTAAGTCCAATTACTCTTCAACATCCCTACATGCTCTTTCTCCCTGTGCTCCCACC
CCCTATTTTTGTTATTATCAAAAAACTTCTCTTAATTTCTTTGTTTTTTAGCTTCTTTTAAGTCACCTCT
AACAATGAAATTGTGTAGATTCAAAAATAGAATTAATTCGTAATAAAAAGTCGAAAAAAATTGTGCTCCC
TCCCCCCATTAATAATAATTCTATCCCAAAATCTACACAATGTTCTGTGTACACTTCTTATGTTTTTTAC
TTCTGATAAATTTTTTTGAAACATCATAGAAAAAACCGCACACAAAATACCTTATCATATGTTACGTTTC
AGTTTATGACCGCAATTTTTATTTCTTCGCACGTCTGGGCCTCTCATGACGTCAAATCATGCTCATCGTG
AAAAAGTTTTGGAGTATTTTTGGAATTTTTCAATCAAGTGAAAGTTTATGAAATTAATTTTCCTGCTTTT
GCTTTTTGGGGTTTCCCCTATTGTTTGTCAAGATTTCGAGGACGGCGTTTTTCTTGCTAAAATCACAAGT
ATTGATGAGCACGATGCAAGAAAGATCGGAAGAAGGTTTGGGTTTGAGGCTCAGTGGAAGGTGAGTAGAA
GTTGATAATTTGAAAGTGGAGTAGTGTCTATGGGGTTTTTGCCTTAAATGACAGAATACATTCCCAATAT
ACCAAACATAACTGTTTCCTACTAGTCGGCCGTACGGGCCCTTTCGTCTCGCGCGTTTCGGTGATGACGG
TGAAAACCTCTGACACATGCAGCTCCCGGAGACGGTCACAGCTTGTCTGTAAGCGGATGCCGGGAGCAGA
CAAGCCCGTCAGGGCGCGTCAGCGGGTGTTGGCGGGTGTCGGGGCTGGCTTAACTATGCGGCATCAGAGC
AGATTGTACTGAGAGTGCACCATATGCGGTGTGAAATACCGCACAGATGCGTAAGGAGAAAATACCGCAT
CAGGCGGCCTTAAGGGCCTCGTGATACGCCTATTTTTATAGGTTAATGTCATGATAATAATGGTTTCTTA
GACGTCAGGTGGCACTTTTCGGGGAAATGTGCGCGGAACCCCTATTTGTTTATTTTTCTAAATACATTCA
AATATGTATCCGCTCATGAGACAATAACCCTGATAAATGCTTCAATAATATTGAAAAAGGAAGAGTATGA
GTATTCAACATTTCCGTGTCGCCCTTATTCCCTTTTTTGCGGCATTTTGCCTTCCTGTTTTTGCTCACCC
AGAAACGCTGGTGAAAGTAAAAGATGCTGAAGATCAGTTGGGTGCACGAGTGGGTTACATCGAACTGGAT
CTCAACAGCGGTAAGATCCTTGAGAGTTTTCGCCCCGAAGAACGTTTTCCAATGATGAGCACTTTTAAAG
TTCTGCTATGTGGCGCGGTATTATCCCGTATTGACGCCGGGCAAGAGCAACTCGGTCGCCGCATACACTA
TTCTCAGAATGACTTGGTTGAGTACTCACCAGTCACAGAAAAGCATCTTACGGATGGCATGACAGTAAGA
GAATTATGCAGTGCTGCCATAACCATGAGTGATAACACTGCGGCCAACTTACTTCTGACAACGATCGGAG
GACCGAAGGAGCTAACCGCTTTTTTGCACAACATGGGGGATCATGTAACTCGCCTTGATCGTTGGGAACC
GGAGCTGAATGAAGCCATACCAAACGACGAGCGTGACACCACGATGCCTGTAGCAATGGCAACAACGTTG
CGCAAACTATTAACTGGCGAACTACTTACTCTAGCTTCCCGGCAACAATTAATAGACTGGATGGAGGCGG
ATAAAGTTGCAGGACCACTTCTGCGCTCGGCCCTTCCGGCTGGCTGGTTTATTGCTGATAAATCTGGAGC
CGGTGAGCGTGGGTCTCGCGGTATCATTGCAGCACTGGGGCCAGATGGTAAGCCCTCCCGTATCGTAGTT
ATCTACACGACGGGGAGTCAGGCAACTATGGATGAACGAAATAGACAGATCGCTGAGATAGGTGCCTCAC
TGATTAAGCATTGGTAACTGTCAGACCAAGTTTACTCATATATACTTTAGATTGATTTAAAACTTCATTT
TTAATTTAAAAGGATCTAGGTGAAGATCCTTTTTGATAATCTCATGACCAAAATCCCTTAACGTGAGTTT
TCGTTCCACTGAGCGTCAGACCCCGTAGAAAAGATCAAAGGATCTTCTTGAGATCCTTTTTTTCTGCGCG
TAATCTGCTGCTTGCAAACAAAAAAACCACCGCTACCAGCGGTGGTTTGTTTGCCGGATCAAGAGCTACC
AACTCTTTTTCCGAAGGTAACTGGCTTCAGCAGAGCGCAGATACCAAATACTGTTCTTCTAGTGTAGCCG
TAGTTAGGCCACCACTTCAAGAACTCTGTAGCACCGCCTACATACCTCGCTCTGCTAATCCTGTTACCAG
TGGCTGCTGCCAGTGGCGATAAGTCGTGTCTTACCGGGTTGGACTCAAGACGATAGTTACCGGATAAGGC
GCAGCGGTCGGGCTGAACGGGGGGTTCGTGCACACAGCCCAGCTTGGAGCGAACGACCTACACCGAACTG
AGATACCTACAGCGTGAGCTATGAGAAAGCGCCACGCTTCCCGAAGGGAGAAAGGCGGACAGGTATCCGG
TAAGCGGCAGGGTCGGAACAGGAGAGCGCACGAGGGAGCTTCCAGGGGGAAACGCCTGGTATCTTTATAG
TCCTGTCGGGTTTCGCCACCTCTGACTTGAGCGTCGATTTTTGTGATGCTCGTCAGGGGGGCGGAGCCTA
TGGAAAAACGCCAGCAACGCGGCCTTTTTACGGTTCCTGGCCTTTTGCTGGCCTTTTGCTCACATGTTCT
TTCCTGCGTTATCCCCTGATTCTGTGGATAACCGTATTACCGCCTTTGAGTGAGCTGATACCGCTCGCCG
CAGCCGAACGACCGAGCGCAGCGAGTCAGTGAGCGAGGAAGCGGAAGAG
Features (pLannotate 1.2.2; 12 found; start..end, strand, type, name):
    105..126     +  protein_bind   CAP binding site: CAP binding activates transcription in the presence of cAMP. E. coli catabolite activator protein
    141..171     +  promoter       lac promoter: promoter for the E. coli lac operon
    179..195     +  protein_bind   lac operator: The lac repressor binds to the lac operator to inhibit transcription in E. coli. This inhibition can be relieved by adding lactose or isopropyl-β-D-thiogalactopyranoside (IPTG). lac repressor encoded by lacI
    349..372     -  misc_feature   MCS (fragment): pUC18/19 multiple cloning site
   1452..2171    +  CDS            Venus: yellow fluorescent protein (YFP) with fast and efficient maturation (Nagai et al., 2002) mammalian codon-optimized
   2778..2930    +  CDS            aex-5 (fragment): AEX5_CAEEL - Also known as kpc-3 From Caenorhabditis elegans.
   3058..3093    +  CDS            rop (fragment): Rop protein, which maintains plasmids at low copy number; rop
   3195..3294    +  misc_feature   bom (fragment): basis of mobility region from pBR322
   3392..3496    +  promoter       AmpR promoter: bla
   3497..4357    +  CDS            AmpR: β-lactamase; bla; confers resistance to ampicillin, carbenicillin, and related antibiotics
   4528..5116    +  rep_origin     ori: high-copy-number ColE1/pMB1/pBR322/pUC origin of replication
   5299..92      +  CDS            lacI (fragment) (across the origin): lac repressor; lacI; The lac repressor binds to the lac operator to inhibit transcription in E. coli. This inhibition can be relieved by adding lactose or isopropyl-β-D-thiogalactopyranoside (IPTG).
