[The description below was written by a language model from this plasmid's Addgene catalogue record and pLannotate feature annotations shown in this document.]
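Description:
pPD_Pinx-1(1k + 50 bp)::Venus is a 5,299 bp Caenorhabditis elegans expression plasmid built on pPD95.75, a pUC-type backbone widely used for worm reporter constructs. In E. coli it replicates from a high-copy ColE1/pUC origin and is selected with ampicillin through the bla (β-lactamase) gene and its own promoter. The remaining bacterial annotations are backbone remnants with no role in the worm: a lacI fragment, the CAP site, the lac promoter and operator, a piece of the pUC multiple cloning site, and short rop and bom fragments.

The payload is a transcriptional reporter in which the 720 bp coding sequence for Venus, a fast-maturing yellow fluorescent protein, is driven by the promoter of inx-1. The promoter is not annotated in either feature table. However, an unannotated stretch of roughly 1.08 kb lies between the MCS fragment and the start of Venus, which fits the "1k + 50 bp" in the plasmid name; what the two numbers refer to is not spelled out in the record. Downstream of Venus lies an unannotated region followed by a short match to C. elegans aex-5. This probably reflects worm genomic sequence carried in the backbone's 3′ region rather than an expressed gene, although the record does not identify a 3′ UTR. The depositor sequence and the repository's sequencing result are the same length and carry the same features in the same order, differing only in where numbering begins.

The stated purpose is to follow differentiation of the AIB cells by tracking Venus fluorescence expressed from the inx-1 promoter.
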