Addgene plasmid #117421: pPD_Pinx-1(1k + 50 bp)::Venus
Purpose: For analysis of AIB cell differentiation by tracking Venus fluorescence under the expression of Pinx-1 promoter
Depositing lab: Shohei Mitani. Depositing organization: Tokyo Women's Medical University. Publication: OFF-responses of interneurons optimize avoidance behaviors depending on stimulus strength via electrical synapses. Hori S, Oda S, Suehiro Y, Iino Y, Mitani S. PLoS Genet. 2018 Jun 25;14(6):e1007477. doi: 10.1371/journal.pgen.1007477. eCollection 2018 Jun. PGENETICS-D-17-02446 PubMed 29939997.
Backbone
  Vector backbone: pPD95.75
  Vector type: Worm Expression
Growth in bacteria
  Bacterial resistance: Ampicillin, 100 μg/mL
  Growth temperature: 37°C
  Growth strain: DH5alpha
  Copy number: High Copy
Gene/Insert
  Gene/Insert name: Venus
  Insert size (bp): 720
  Promoter: inx-1
  Cloning method: Unknown
  Sequencing primers: 5′ Unknown
Terms and licenses: Academic/Nonprofit Terms; Industry Terms: Not Available to Industry
How to cite: pPD_Pinx-1(1k + 50 bp)::Venus was a gift from Shohei Mitani (Addgene plasmid # 117421 ; http://n2t.net/addgene:117421 ; RRID:Addgene_117421)
