>Addgene plasmid #117421 | pPD_Pinx-1(1k + 50 bp)::Venus | depositor partial sequence | sequence record 221639 | Venus gene
ATGGTGAGCAAGGGCGAGGAGCTGTTCACCGGGGTGGTGCCCATCCTGGTCGAGCTGGACGGCGACGTAA
ACGGCCACAAGTTCAGCGTGTCCGGCGAGGGCGAGGGCGATGCCACCTACGGCAAGCTGACCCTGAAGCT
GATCTGCACCACCGGCAAGCTGCCCGTGCCCTGGCCCACCCTCGTGACCACCCTGGGCTACGGCCTGCAG
TGCTTCGCCCGCTACCCCGACCACATGAAGCAGCACGACTTCTTCAAGTCCGCCATGCCCGAAGGCTACG
TCCAGGAGCGCACCATCTTCTTCAAGGACGACGGCAACTACAAGACCCGCGCCGAGGTGAAGTTCGAGGG
CGACACCCTGGTGAACCGCATCGAGCTGAAGGGCATCGACTTCAAGGAGGACGGCAACATCCTGGGGCAC
AAGCTGGAGTACAACTACAACAGCCACAACGTCTATATCACCGCCGACAAGCAGAAGAACGGCATCAAGG
CCAACTTCAAGATCCGCCACAACATCGAGGACGGCGGCGTGCAGCTCGCCGACCACTACCAGCAGAACAC
CCCCATCGGCGACGGCCCCGTGCTGCTGCCCGACAACCACTACCTGAGCTACCAGTCCGCCCTGAGCAAA
GACCCCAACGAGAAGCGCGATCACATGGTCCTGCTGGAGTTCGTGACCGCCGCCGGGATCACTCTCGGCA
TGGACGAGCTGTACAAGTAA
